>Addgene plasmid #155441 | CCNL2 | addgene full sequence | sequence record 317330 | Addgene NGS Result
GGCTCCGGTGCCCGTCAGTGGGCAGAGCGCACATCGCCCACAGTCCCCGAGAAGTTGGGGGGAGGGGTCG
GCAATTGAACCGGTGCCTAGAGAAGGTGGCGCGGGGTAAACTGGGAAAGTGATGTCGTGTACTGGCTCCG
CCTTTTTCCCGAGGGTGGGGGAGAACCGTATATAAGTGCAGTAGTCGCCGTGAACGTTCTTTTTCGCAAC
GGGTTTGCCGCCAGAACACAGGTAAGTGCCGTGTGTGGTTCCCGCGGGCCTGGCCTCTTTACGGGTTATG
GCCCTTGCGTGCCTTGAATTACTTCCACCTGGCTGCAGTACGTGATTCTTGATCCCGAGCTTCGGGTTGG
AAGTGGGTGGGAGAGTTCGAGGCCTTGCGCTTAAGGAGCCCCTTCGCCTCGTGCTTGAGTTGAGGCCTGG
CCTGGGCGCTGGGGCCGCCGCGTGCGAATCTGGTGGCACCTTCGCGCCTGTCTCGCTGCTTTCGATAAGT
CTCTAGCCATTTAAAATTTTTGATGACCTGCTGCGACGCTTTTTTTCTGGCAAGATAGTCTTGTAAATGC
GGGCCAAGATCTGCACACTGGTATTTCGGTTTTTGGGGCCGCGGGCGGCGACGGGGCCCGTGCGTCCCAG
CGCACATGTTCGGCGAGGCGGGGCCTGCGAGCGCGGCCACCGAGAATCGGACGGGGGTAGTCTCAAGCTG
GCCGGCCTGCTCTGGTGCCTGGCCTCGCGCCGCCGTGTATCGCCCCGCCCTGGGCGGCAAGGCTGGCCCG
GTCGGCACCAGTTGCGTGAGCGGAAAGATGGCCGCTTCCCGGCCCTGCTGCAGGGAGCTCAAAATGGAGG
ACGCGGCGCTCGGGAGAGCGGGCGGGTGAGTCACCCACACAAAGGAAAAGGGCCTTTCCGTCCTCAGCCG
TCGCTTCATGTGACTCCACGGAGTACCGGGCGCCGTCCAGGCACCTCGATTAGTTCTCGAGCTTTTGGAG
TACGTCGTCTTTAGGTTGGGGGGAGGGGTTTTATGCGATGGAGTTTCCCCACACTGAGTGGGTGGAGACT
GAAGTTAGGCCAGCTTGGCACTTGATGTAATTCTCCTTGGAATTTGCCCTTTTTGAGTTTGGATCTTGGT
TCATTCTCAAGCCTCAGACAGTGGTTCAAAGTTTTTTTCTTCCATTTCAGGTGTCGTGAGGAATTAGCTT
GGTACTAATACGACTCACTATAGGGAGACCCAAGCTGGCTAGGTAAGCTTGGTACCGAGCTCGGATCCAC
TAGTCCAGTGTGGTGGAATTCTGCAGATATCAACAAGTTTGTACAAAAAAGTTGGCATGGCGGCGGCGGC
GGCGGCGGCTGGTGCTGCAGGGTCGGCAGCTCCCGCGGCAGCGGCCGGCGCCCCGGGATCTGGGGGCGCA
CCCTCAGGGTCGCAGGGGGTGCTGATCGGGGACAGGCTGTACTCCGGGGTGCTCATCACCTTGGAGAACT
GCCTCCTGCCTGACGACAAGCTCCGTTTCACGCCGTCCATGTCGAGCGGCCTCGACAGCGACACAGAGAC
CGACCTCCGCGTGGTGGGCTGCGAGCTCATCCAGGCGGCCGGTATCCTGCTCCGCCTGCCGCAGGTGGCC
ATGGCTACCGGGCAGGTGTTGTTCCAGCGGTTCTTTTATACCAAGTCCTTCGTGAAGCACTCCATGGAGC
ATGTGTCAATGGCCTGTGTCCACCTGGCTTCCAAGATAGAAGAGGCCCCAAGACGCATACGGGACGTCAT
CAATGTGTTTCACCGCCTTCGACAGCTGAGAGACAAAAAGAAGCCCGTGCCTCTACTACTGGATCAAGAT
TATGTTAATTTAAAGAACCAAATTATAAAGGCGGAAAGACGAGTTCTCAAAGAGTTGGGTTTCTGCGTCC
ATGTGAAGCATCCTCATAAGATAATCGTTATGTACCTTCAGGTGTTAGAGTGTGAGCGTAACCAACACCT
GGTCCAGACCTCATGGGTAGCCTCTGAGGGTAAGTGCCCAACTTTCTTGTACAAAGTGGTTGATATCCAG
CACAGTGGCGGCCGCTCGAGTCTAGAGGGCCCGCGGTTCGAAACCAGCGGAGGCGGCGGAAGCGGGGGAG
GAGGCAGCGGCGGAGGCGGCAGCGGGGGCGGCGGAAGCGCTACCGGTAAGCCTATCCCTAACCCTCTCCT
CGGTCTCGATTCTACGCGTACCGGTATGGCTTCTAACTTTACTCAGTTCGTTCTCGTCGACAATGGCGGA
ACTGGCGACGTGACTGTCGCCCCAAGCAACTTCGCTAACGGGGTCGCTGAATGGATCAGCTCTAACTCGC
GATCACAGGCTTACAAAGTAACCTGTAGCGTTCGTCAGAGCTCTGCGCAGAATCGCAAATACACCATCAA
AGTCGAGGTGCCTAAAGTGGCAACCCAGACTGTTGGTGGTGAAGAGCTTCCTGTAGCCGGATGGAGATCT
TACTTAAATATGGAACTAACCATTCCAATTTTCGCCACGAATTCCGACTGCGAGCTTATTGTTAAGGCAA
TGCAAGGTCTCCTAAAAGATGGAAACCCGATTCCCTCGGCCATCGCGGCCAACTCCGGCATCTACGGAGG
TGGAGGTGGATCTCGTACGGGTTAGTAATGAGTTTAAACCCGCTGATCAGCCTCGACTGTGCCTTCTAGT
TGCCAGCCATCTGTTGTTTGCCCCTCCCCCGTGCCTTCCTTGACCCTGGAAGGTGCCACTCCCACTGTCC
TTTCCTAATAAAATGAGGAAATTGCATCGCATTGTCTGAGTAGGTGTCATTCTATTCTGGGGGGTGGGGT
GGGGCAGGACAGCAAGGGGGAGGATTGGGAAGACAATAGCAGGCATGCTGGGGATGCGGTGGGCTCTATG
GCTTCTGAGGCGGAAAGAACCAGCTGGGGCTCTAGGGGGTATCCCC
[124 nt withheld, positions 2917-3040]
C
[91 nt withheld, positions 3042-3132]
AGGGTGATGGTTCACGTACCTAGAAGTTCCTATTCCGAAGTTCCTATTCTCTAGAAAGTATAGGAACTTC
CTTGGCCAAAAAGCCTGAACTCACCGCGACGTCTGTCGAGAAGTTTCTGATCGAAAAGTTCGACAGCGTC
TCCGACCTGATGCAGCTCTCGGAGGGCGAAGAATCTCGTGCTTTCAGCTTCGATGTAGGAGGGCGTGGAT
ATGTCCTGCGGGTAAATAGCTGCGCCGATGGTTTCTACAAAGATCGTTATGTTTATCGGCACTTTGCATC
GGCCGCGCTCCCGATTCCGGAAGTGCTTGACATTGGGGAATTCAGCGAGAGCCTGACCTATTGCATCTCC
CGCCGTGCACAGGGTGTCACGTTGCAAGACCTGCCTGAAACCGAACTGCCCGCTGTTCTGCAGCCGGTCG
CGGAGGCCATGGATGCGATCGCTGCGGCCGATCTTAGCCAGACGAGCGGGTTCGGCCCATTCGGACCGCA
AGGAATCGGTCAATACACTACATGGCGTGATTTCATATGCGCGATTGCTGATCCCCATGTGTATCACTGG
CAAACTGTGATGGACGACACCGTCAGTGCGTCCGTCGCGCAGGCTCTCGATGAGCTGATGCTTTGGGCCG
AGGACTGCCCCGAAGTCCGGCACCTCGTGCACGCGGATTTCGGCTCCAACAATGTCCTGACGGACAATGG
CCGCATAACAGCGGTCATTGACTGGAGCGAGGCGATGTTCGGGGATTCCCAATACGAGGTCGCCAACATC
TTCTTCTGGAGGCCGTGGTTGGCTTGTATGGAGCAGCAGACGCGCTACTTCGAGCGGAGGCATCCGGAGC
TTGCAGGATCGCCGCGGCTCCGGGCGTATATGCTCCGCATTGGTCTTGACCAACTCTATCAGAGCTTGGT
TGACGGCAATTTCGATGATGCAGCTTGGGCGCAGGGTCGATGCGACGCAATCGTCCGATCCGGAGCCGGG
ACTGTCGGGCGTACACAAATCGCCCGCAGAAGCGCGGCCGTCTGGACCGATGGCTGTGTAGAAGTACTCG
CCGATAGTGGAAACCGACGCCCCAGCACTCGTCCGAGGGCAAAGGAATAGCACGTACTACGAGATTTCGA
TTCCACCGCCGCCTTCTATGAAAGGTTGGGCTTCGGAATCGTTTTCCGGGACGCCGGCTGGATGATCCTC
CAGCGCGGGGATCTCATGCTGGAGTTCTTCGCCCACCCCAACTTGTTTATTGCAGCTTATAATGGTTACA
AATAAAGCAATAGCATCACAAATTTCACAAATAAAGCATTTTTTTCACTGCATTCTAGTTGTGGTTTGTC
CAAACTCATCAATGTATCTTATCATGTCTGTATACCGTCGACCTCTAGCTAGAGCTTGGCGTAATCATGG
TCATAGCTGTTTCCTGTGTGAAATTGTTATCCGCTCACAATTCCACACAACATACGAGCCGGAAGCATAA
AGTGTAAAGCCTGGGGTGCCTAATGAGTGAGCTAACTCACATTAATTGCGTTGCGCTCACTGCCCGCTTT
CCAGTCGGGAAACCTGTCGTGCCAGCTGCATTAATGAATCGGCCAACGCGCGGGGAGAGGCGGTTTGCGT
ATTGGGCGCTCTTCCGCTTCCTCGCTCACTGACTCGCTGCGCTCGGTCGTTCGGCTGCGGCGAGCGGTAT
CAGCTCACTCAAAGGCGGTAATACGGTTATCCACAGAATCAGGGGATAACGCAGGAAAGAACATGTGAGC
AAAAGGCCAGCAAAAGGCCAGGAACCGTAAAAAGGCCGCGTTGCTGGCGTTTTTCCATAGGCTCCGCCCC
CCTGACGAGCATCACAAAAATCGACGCTCAAGTCAGAGGTGGCGAAACCCGACAGGACTATAAAGATACC
AGGCGTTTCCCCCTGGAAGCTCCCTCGTGCGCTCTCCTGTTCCGACCCTGCCGCTTACCGGATACCTGTC
CGCCTTTCTCCCTTCGGGAAGCGTGGCGCTTTCTCATAGCTCACGCTGTAGGTATCTCAGTTCGGTGTAG
GTCGTTCGCTCCAAGCTGGGCTGTGTGCACGAACCCCCCGTTCAGCCCGACCGCTGCGCCTTATCCGGTA
ACTATCGTCTTGAGTCCAACCCGGTAAGACACGACTTATCGCCACTGGCAGCAGCCACTGGTAACAGGAT
TAGCAGAGCGAGGTATGTAGGCGGTGCTACAGAGTTCTTGAAGTGGTGGCCTAACTACGGCTACACTAGA
AGAACAGTATTTGGTATCTGCGCTCTGCTGAAGCCAGTTACCTTCGGAAAAAGAGTTGGTAGCTCTTGAT
CCGGCAAACAAACCACCGCTGGTAGCGGTGGTTTTTTTGTTTGCAAGCAGCAGATTACGCGCAGAAAAAA
AGGATCTCAAGAAGATCCTTTGATCTTTTCTACGGGGTCTGACGCTCAGTGGAACGAAAACTCACGTTAA
GGGATTTTGGTCATGAGATTATCAAAAAGGATCTTCACCTAGATCCTTTTAAATTAAAAATGAAGTTTTA
AATCAATCTAAAGTATATATGAGTAAACTTGGTCTGACAGTTACCAATGCTTAATCAGTGAGGCACCTAT
CTCAGCGATCTGTCTATTTCGTTCATCCATAGTTGCCTGACTCCCCGTCGTGTAGATAACTACGATACGG
GAGGGCTTACCATCTGGCCCCAGTGCTGCAATGATACCGCGAGACCCACGCTCACCGGCTCCAGATTTAT
CAGCAATAAACCAGCCAGCCGGAAGGGCCGAGCGCAGAAGTGGTCCTGCAACTTTATCCGCCTCCATCCA
GTCTATTAATTGTTGCCGGGAAGCTAGAGTAAGTAGTTCGCCAGTTAATAGTTTGCGCAACGTTGTTGCC
ATTGCTACAGGCATCGTGGTGTCACGCTCGTCGTTTGGTATGGCTTCATTCAGCTCCGGTTCCCAACGAT
CAAGGCGAGTTACATGATCCCCCATGTTGTGCAAAAAAGCGGTTAGCTCCTTCGGTCCTCCGATCGTTGT
CAGAAGTAAGTTGGCCGCAGTGTTATCACTCATGGTTATGGCAGCACTGCATAATTCTCTTACTGTCATG
CCATCCGTAAGATGCTTTTCTGTGACTGGTGAGTACTCAACCAAGTCATTCTGAGAATAGTGTATGCGGC
GACCGAGTTGCTCTTGCCCGGCGTCAATACGGGATAATACCGCGCCACATAGCAGAACTTTAAAAGTGCT
CATCATTGGAAAACGTTCTTCGGGGCGAAAACTCTCAAGGATCTTACCGCTGTTGAGATCCAGTTCGATG
TAACCCACTCGTGCACCCAACTGATCTTCAGCATCTTTTACTTTCACCAGCGTTTCTGGGTGAGCAAAAA
CAGGAAGGCAAAATGCCGCAAAAAAGGGAATAAGGGCGACACGGAAATGTTGAATACTCATACTCTTCCT
TTTTCAATATTATTGAAGCATTTATCAGGGTTATTGTCTCATGAGCGGATACATATTTGAATGTATTTAG
AAAAATAAACAAATAGGGGTTCCGCGCACATTTCCCCGAAAAGTGCCACCTGACGTCGACGGATCGGGAG
ATCTCCCGATCCCCTATGGTGCACTCTCAGTACAATCTGCTCTGATGCCGCATAGTTAAGCCAGTATCTG
CTCCCTGCTTGTGTGTTGGAGGTCGCTGAGTAGTGCGCGAGCAAAATTTAAGCTACAACAAGGCAAGGCT
TGACCGACAATTGCATGAAGAATCTGCTTAGGGTTAGGCGTTTTGCGCTGCTTCGCGATGTACGGGCCAG
ATATACGCGTTGACATTGATTATTGACTAGGCTTTTGCAAAAAGCTTTGCAAAGATGGATAAAGTTTTAA
ACAGAGAGGAATCTTTGCAGCTAATGGACCTTCTAGGTCTTGAAAGGAGTGGGAATT
Features (pLannotate 1.2.2; 24 found; start..end, strand, type, name):
      1..1179    +  promoter       EF-1α promoter: strong constitutive promoter for human elongation factor EF-1α
   1196..1214    +  promoter       T7 promoter: promoter for bacteriophage T7 RNA polymerase
   1294..1311    +  protein_bind   attB1 (fragment): mutant version of attB; core recombination site for the Gateway® BP reaction BP Clonase™
   1317..1976    +  CDS            CCNL2 (fragment): CCNL2_HUMAN - Experimental evidence at protein level: Swiss-Prot protein existence level 1. Involved in pre-mRNA splicing. May induce cell death, possibly by acting on the transcription and RNA processing of apoptosis-related factors. From Homo sapiens (Human).
   1997..2020    -  protein_bind   attB2: mutant version of attB; recombination site for the Gateway® BP reaction BP Clonase™
   2145..2186    +  CDS            V5 tag: epitope tag from simian virus 5
   2199..2585    +  CDS            MS2: bacteriophage MS2 coat protein binds to a specific stem-loop structure in the viral RNA (Peabody, 1993)
   2647..2871    +  polyA_signal   bGH poly(A) signal: bovine growth hormone polyadenylation signal
   2875..2896    +  promoter       SV40 promoter (fragment): SV40 enhancer and early promoter
   2917..3150    +  rep_origin     f1 ori (fragment) (sequence partly withheld): f1 bacteriophage origin of replication; arrow indicates direction of (+) strand synthesis
   3155..3202    +  protein_bind   FRT: FLP-mediated recombination occurs in the 8-bp core sequence TCTAGAAA (Turan and Bode, 2011). FLP recombinase from the Saccharomyces cerevisiae 2μ plasmid
   3210..4232    +  CDS            HygR: aminoglycoside phosphotransferase from E. coli; aph(4)-Ia; confers resistance to hygromycin
   4242..4367    +  CDS            ble (fragment): BLE_KLEPN - Experimental evidence at protein level: Swiss-Prot protein existence level 1. Binding protein with a strong affinity to the bleomycin family of antibiotics. Binds to CL990; an antimitotic-antibiotic compound. From Klebsiella pneumoniae.
   4362..4483    +  polyA_signal   SV40 poly(A) signal: SV40 polyadenylation signal
   4556..4572    -  protein_bind   lac operator: The lac repressor binds to the lac operator to inhibit transcription in E. coli. This inhibition can be relieved by adding lactose or isopropyl-β-D-thiogalactopyranoside (IPTG). lac repressor encoded by lacI
   4580..4610    -  promoter       lac promoter: promoter for the E. coli lac operon
   4625..4646    -  protein_bind   CAP binding site: CAP binding activates transcription in the presence of cAMP. E. coli catabolite activator protein
   4659..4751    -  CDS            lacI (fragment): lac repressor; lacI; The lac repressor binds to the lac operator to inhibit transcription in E. coli. This inhibition can be relieved by adding lactose or isopropyl-β-D-thiogalactopyranoside (IPTG).
   4934..5522    -  rep_origin     ori: high-copy-number ColE1/pMB1/pBR322/pUC origin of replication
   5693..6553    -  CDS            AmpR: β-lactamase; bla; confers resistance to ampicillin, carbenicillin, and related antibiotics
   6554..6658    -  promoter       AmpR promoter: bla
   6717..6769    -  misc_feature   bom (fragment): basis of mobility region from pBR322
   6924..6942    +  enhancer       CMV enhancer (fragment): human cytomegalovirus immediate early enhancer
   6967..7033    +  CDS            small t antigen (fragment): SV40 (simian virus 40) small t antigen
