[The description below was written by a language model from this plasmid's Addgene catalogue record and pLannotate feature annotations shown in this document.]
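Description:
CCNL2 is a mammalian expression plasmid built by Gateway recombination into the E2.pEF5-DEST-FL-V5-MCP destination backbone, and it belongs to a library of RNA-binding protein constructs made for a tethered-function screen. It is maintained in E. coli through a high-copy ColE1/pUC-type origin and an ampicillin resistance gene (β-lactamase) with its own promoter. A partial f1 origin and leftover lac regulatory elements are also annotated in the backbone.

The expression cassette is driven by the strong constitutive human EF-1α promoter, followed by a T7 promoter that also serves as a sequencing primer site. The human cyclin L2 (CCNL2) open reading frame, listed as a 681 bp unmutated insert derived from a cDNA clone, sits between attB1 and attB2 sites left by the Gateway reaction. The annotation matches only part of the full-length CCNL2 protein, which fits a short isoform or partial clone. Downstream, the backbone supplies a C-terminal V5 epitope tag for detection and the bacteriophage MS2 coat protein (MCP), and the cassette ends at a bovine growth hormone polyadenylation signal. MCP binds MS2 stem-loop RNA structures, so the fusion can be recruited to a reporter transcript carrying such hairpins, allowing the effect of tethered CCNL2 on mRNA stability or translation to be measured.

An FRT site lies directly upstream of a hygromycin resistance coding sequence that has an SV40 polyadenylation signal but no complete annotated promoter. This arrangement is typical of FLP-mediated integration into a genomic FRT landing site, although the record does not state that use. The sequenced record is 7,039 nt, shorter than the sum of the listed backbone and insert sizes, as expected once the Gateway cassette is replaced.
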