Addgene plasmid #155441: CCNL2
Purpose: For use in RBP tethering screen
Depositing lab: Eugene Yeo. Depositing organization: University of California, San Diego (UCSD). Publication: Large-scale tethered function assays identify factors that regulate mRNA stability and translation. Luo EC, Nathanson JL, Tan FE, Schwartz JL, Schmok JC, Shankar A, Markmiller S, Yee BA, Sathe S, Pratt GA, Scaletta DB, Ha Y, Hill DE, Aigner S, Yeo GW. Nat Struct Mol Biol. 2020 Oct;27(10):989-1000. doi: 10.1038/s41594-020-0477-6. Epub 2020 Aug 17. PubMed 32807991.
Backbone
  Vector backbone: E2.pEF5-DEST-FL-V5-MCP
  Backbone size w/o insert (bp): 7357
  Vector type: Mammalian Expression
Growth in bacteria
  Bacterial resistance: Ampicillin, 100 μg/mL
  Growth temperature: 37°C
  Growth strain: DH5alpha
  Copy number: High Copy
Gene/Insert
  Gene/Insert name: CCNL2 (alt name: Accession: BC016333.1)
  Species: H. sapiens (human)
  Insert size (bp): 681
  Mutation: none
  Entrez Gene: CCNL2 (a.k.a. ANIA-6B, CCNM, CCNS, HCLA-ISO, HLA-ISO, PCEE, SB138)
  Promoter: EF-1a
  Tag / fusion protein: V5-MCP (C terminal on backbone)
  Cloning method: Gateway Cloning
  Sequencing primers: 5′ TAATACGACTCACTATAGGG; 3′ gctcgagtctagagggc
Resource information
  A portion of this plasmid was derived from a plasmid made by: DNASU Plasmid Repository Center for Personalized Diagnostics Biodesign Institute
Terms and licenses: Academic/Nonprofit Terms; Industry Terms: Not Available to Industry
How to cite: CCNL2 was a gift from Eugene Yeo (Addgene plasmid # 155441 ; http://n2t.net/addgene:155441 ; RRID:Addgene_155441)
