>Addgene plasmid #155441 | CCNL2 | depositor partial sequence | sequence record 300845 | Insert Sequence
ATGGCGGCGGCGGCGGCGGCGGCTGGTGCTGCAGGGTCGGCAGCTCCCGCGGCAGCGGCCGGCGCCCCGG
GATCTGGGGGCGCACCCTCAGGGTCGCAGGGGGTGCTGATCGGGGACAGGCTGTACTCCGGGGTGCTCAT
CACCTTGGAGAACTGCCTCCTGCCTGACGACAAGCTCCGTTTCACGCCGTCCATGTCGAGCGGCCTCGAC
AGCGACACAGAGACCGACCTCCGCGTGGTGGGCTGCGAGCTCATCCAGGCGGCCGGTATCCTGCTCCGCC
TGCCGCAGGTGGCCATGGCTACCGGGCAGGTGTTGTTCCAGCGGTTCTTTTATACCAAGTCCTTCGTGAA
GCACTCCATGGAGCATGTGTCAATGGCCTGTGTCCACCTGGCTTCCAAGATAGAAGAGGCCCCAAGACGC
ATACGGGACGTCATCAATGTGTTTCACCGCCTTCGACAGCTGAGAGACAAAAAGAAGCCCGTGCCTCTAC
TACTGGATCAAGATTATGTTAATTTAAAGAACCAAATTATAAAGGCGGAAAGACGAGTTCTCAAAGAGTT
GGGTTTCTGCGTCCATGTGAAGCATCCTCATAAGATAATCGTTATGTACCTTCAGGTGTTAGAGTGTGAG
CGTAACCAACACCTGGTCCAGACCTCATGGGTAGCCTCTGAGGGTAAGTGA
